>Addgene plasmid #171596 | AttB_ACE2[dEcto]_IRES-mCherry-H2A-P2A-PuroR | addgene full sequence | sequence record 335070 | Addgene NGS Result
TTCGTGCACACAGCCCAGCTTGGAGCGAACGACCTACACCGAACTGAGATACCTACAGCGTGAGCTATGA
GAAAGCGCCACGCTTCCCGAAGGGAGAAAGGCGGACAGGTATCCGGTAAGCGGCAGGGTCGGAACAGGAG
AGCGCACGAGGGAGCTTCCAGGGGGAAACGCCTGGTATCTTTATAGTCCTGTCGGGTTTCGCCACCTCTG
ACTTGAGCGTCGATTTTTGTGATGCTCGTCAGGGGGGCGGAGCCTATGGAAAAACGCCAGCAACGCGGCC
TTTTTACGGTTCCTGGCCTTTTGCTGGCCTTTTGCTCACATGTTCTTTCCTGCGTTATCCCCTGATTCTG
TGGATAACCGTATTACCGCCTTTGAGTGAGCTGATACCGCTCGCCGCAGCCGAACGACCGAGTGCAGCGA
GTCAGTGAGCGAGGAAGCGGAAGAGCGCCCAATACGCAAACCGCCTCTCCCCGCGCGTTGGCCGATTCAT
TAATGCAGCTGGCACGACAGGTTTCCCGACTGGAAAGCGGGCAGTGAGCGCAACGCAATTAATGTGAGTT
AGCTCACTCATTAGGCACCCCAGGCTTTACACTTTATGCTTCCGGCTCGTATGTTGTGTGGAATTGTGAG
CGGATAACAATTTCACACAGGAAACAGCTATGACCATGATTACGCCAAGCTCGAAATTAACCCTCACTAA
AGGGGATCTCCTAAGATACATTGATGAGTTTGGACAAACCACAACTAGAATGCAGTGAAAAAAATGCTTT
ATTTGTGAAATTTGTGATGCTATTGCTTTATTTGTAACCATTATAAGCTGCAATAAACAAGTTAACAACA
ACAATTGCATTCATTTTATGTTTCAGGTTCAGGGGGAGGTGTGGGAGGTTTTTTAAAGCAAGTAAAACCT
CTACAAATGTGGTATGGCTGATTATGATCAGGATCCCTATTACTTGCGGGTCATGCACCAGGTGCGCGGT
CCTTCGGGCACCTCGACGTCGGCGGTGACGGTGAAGCCGAGCCGCTCGTAGAAGGGGAGGTTGCGGGGCG
CGGAGGTCTCCAGGAAGGCGGGCACCCCGGCGCGCTCGGCCGCCTCCACTCCGGGGAGCACGACGGCGCT
GCCCAGACCCTTGCCCTGGTGGTCGGGCGAGACGCCGACGGTGGCCAGGAACCACGCGGGCTCCTTGGGC
CGGTGCGGCGCCAGGAGGCCTTCCATCTGTTGCTGCGCGGCCAGCCGGGAACCGCTCAACTCGGCCATGC
GCGGGCCGATCTCGGCGAACACCGCCCCCGCTTCGACGCTCTCCGGCGTGGTCCAGACCGCCACCGCGGC
GCCGTCGTCCGCGACCCACACCTTGCCGATGTCGAGCCCGACGCGCGTGAGGAAGAGTTCTTGCAGCTCG
GTGACCCGCTCGATGTGGCGGTCCGGATCGACGGTGTGGCGCGTGGCGGGGTAGTCGGCGAACGCGGCGG
CGAGGGTGCGTACGGCCCTGGGGACGTCGTCGCGGGTGGCGAGGCGCACCGTGGGCTTGTACTCGGTAGG
TCCAGGGTTCTCCTCCACGTCTCCAGCCTGCTTCAGCAGGCTGAAGTTAGTAGCTCCGCTGTTATCTAGA
TCCGGTGGATCCCG
[387 nt withheld, positions 1625-2011]
CATCAGAATTCGAAGCTTGAGCTCGAGATCTGAGTAGCCGCCGGTGGAGTGGCGGCCCTCGGCGCGTTCG
TACTGTTCCACGATGGTGTAGTCCTCGTTGTGGGAGGTGATGTCCAACTTGATGTTGACGTTGTAGGCGC
CGGGCAGCTGCACGGGCTTCTTGGCCTTGTAGGTGGTCTTGACCTCAGCGTCGTAGTGGCCGCCGTCCTT
CAGCTTCAGCCTCTGCTTGATCTCGCCCTTCAGGGCGCCGTCCTCGGGGTACATCCGCTCGGAGGAGGCC
TCCCAGCCCATGGTCTTCTTCTGCATTACGGGGCCGTCGGAGGGGAAGTTGGTGCCGCGCAGCTTCACCT
TGTAGATGAACTCGCCGTCCTGCAGGGAGGAGTCCTGGGTCACGGTCACCACGCCGCCGTCCTCGAAGTT
CATCACGCGCTCCCACTTGAAGCCCTCGGGGAAGGACAGCTTCAAGTAGTCGGGGATGTCGGCGGGGTGC
TTCACGTAGGCCTTGGAGCCGTACATGAACTGAGGGGACAGGATGTCCCAGGCGAAGGGCAGGGGGCCAC
CCTTGGTCACCTTCAGCTTGGCGGTCTGGGTGCCCTCGTAGGGGCGGCCCTCGCCCTCGCCCTCGATCTC
GAACTCGTGGCCGTTCACGGAGCCCTCCATGTGCACCTTGAAGCGCATGAACTCCTTGATGATGGCCATG
TTATCCTCCTCGCCCTTGCTCACCATGGTTGTGGCCATATTATCATCGTGTTTTTCAAAGGAAAACCACG
TCCCCGTGGTTCGGGGGGCCTAGACGTTTTTTTAACCTCGACTAAACACATGTAAAGCATGTGCACCGAG
GCCCCAGATCAGATCCCATACAATGGGGTACCTTCTGGGCATCCTTCAGCCCCTTGTTGAATACGCTTGA
GGAGAGCCATTTGACTCTTTCCACAACTATCCAACTCACAACGTGGCACTGGGGTTGTGCCGCCTTTGCA
GGTGTATCTTATACACGTGGCTTTTGGCCGCAGAGGCACCTGTCGCCAGGTGGGGGGTTCCGCTGCCTGC
AAAGGGTCGCTACAGACGTTGTTTGTCTTCAAGAAGCTTCCAGAGGAACTGCTTCCTTCACGACATTCAA
CAGACCTTGCATTCCTTTGGCGAGAGGGGAAAGACCCCTAGGAATGCTCGTCAAGAAGACAGGGCCAGGT
TTCCGGGCCCTCACATTGCCAAAAGACGGCAATATGGTGGAAAATAACATATAGACAAACGCACACCGGC
CTTATTCCAAGCGGCTTCGGCCAGTAACGTTAGGGGGGGGAGAGGGAGAGGGGCAGTCTCTCTGATTCCA
CAGTGATCAGTTATCTAGATCCGGTGGATCCCGGGCCCGCGGTACCGTCGACTGCAGACCTGAAGAGAGG
GAGAAGGAGGTCAGACCGGTGAATTCTTAAGTTACTAAGCGGGCGCCACCTGGGAGGTCTCGGTACCAAA
GGAGGTCTGAACATCATCAGTGTTTTGGAATCCTGGATTATTTTCTCCTTTGCTAATATCGATGGAGGCA
TAAGGATTTTCTCCACTTCTTGCTTTATTTTTCTTCTTCCGATCTCTGATCCCAGTGAAGATCAGGATGA
CAATGCCAACCACTATCACTCCCATCACAACTCCAAAAACAATCAGCCATATGGAAACAGGGGGCTGGTT
AGGAGGTCCAAGTGTTGGCTGTATCCCCAGAAACTCTAGGCTGTTGTCATTCAGACGGAAAGCATCATTG
ATACGGCTTTCCTCAATGGTGGACTGAGCAGCAGTTACAGCAACAAGGCTGAGAAGGAGCCAGGAGGAGC
TGGACATGGTGGCGTGTAGTTGCGGTATAATCTGCGGATGATCCTGACGACGGAGACCGCCGTCGTCGAC
AAGCCGGCTCGAGCGCTGAGTCCGGAATGCCGTGACCTACATCGTCGACCTCGAGGGGGGGCCCGGTACC
CAATTCGCCCTATAGTGAGTCGTATTACAATTCACTGGCCGTCGTTTTACAACGTCGTGACTGGGAAAAC
CCTGGCGTTACCCAACTTAATCGCCTTGCAGCACATCCCCCTTTCGCCAGCTGGCGTAATAGCGAAGAGG
CCCGCACCGATCGCCCTTCCCAACAGTTGCGCAGCCTGAATGGCGAATGGG
[124 nt withheld, positions 4163-4286]
C
[91 nt withheld, positions 4288-4378]
A
[49 nt withheld, positions 4380-4428]
CCTTTGACGTTGGAGTCCACGTTCTTT
[37 nt withheld, positions 4456-4492]
ACCCTATCTCGGTCTATTCTTTTGATTTATAAGGGATTTTGCCGATTTCGGCCTATTGGTTAAAAAATGA
GCTGATTTAACAAAAATTTAACGCGAATTTTAACAAAATATTAACGCTTACAATTTAGGTGGCACTTTTC
GGGGAAATGTGCGCGGAACCCCTATTTGTTTATTTTTCTAAATACATTCAAATATGTATCCGCTCATGAG
ACAATAACCCTGATAAATGCTTCAATAATATTGAAAAAGGAAGAGTATGAGTATTCAACATTTCCGTGTC
GCCCTTATTCCCTTTTTTGCGGCATTTTGCCTTCCTGTTTTTGCTCACCCAGAAACGCTGGTGAAAGTAA
AAGATGCTGAAGATCAGTTGGGTGCACGAGTGGGTTACATCGAACTGGATCTCAACAGCGGTAAGATCCT
TGAGAGTTTTCGCCCCGAAGAACGTTTTCCAATGATGAGCACTTTTAAAGTTCTGCTATGTGGCGCGGTA
TTATCCCGTATTGACGCCGGGCAAGAGCAACTCGGTCGCCGCATACACTATTCTCAGAATGACTTGGTTG
AGTACTCACCAGTCACAGAAAAGCATCTTACGGATGGCATGACAGTAAGAGAATTATGCAGTGCTGCCAT
AACCATGAGTGATAACACTGCGGCCAACTTACTTCTGACAACGATCGGAGGACCGAAGGAGCTAACCGCT
TTTTTGCACAACATGGGGGATCATGTAACTCGCCTTGATCGTTGGGAACCGGAGCTGAATGAAGCCATAC
CAAACGACGAGCGTGACACCACGATGCCTGTAGCAATGGCAACAACGTTGCGCAAACTATTAACTGGCGA
ACTACTTACTCTAGCTTCCCGGCAACAATTAATAGACTGGATGGAGGCGGATAAAGTTGCAGGACCACTT
CTGCGCTCGGCCCTTCCGGCTGGCTGGTTTATTGCTGATAAATCTGGAGCCGGTGAGCGTGGGTCTCGCG
GTATCATTGCAGCACTGGGGCCAGATGGTAAGCCCTCCCGTATCGTAGTTATCTACACGACGGGGAGTCA
GGCAACTATGGATGAACGAAATAGACAGATCGCTGAGATAGGTGCCTCACTGATTAAGCATTGGTAACTG
TCAGACCAAGTTTACTCATATATACTTTAGATTGATTTAAAACTTCATTTTTAATTTAAAAGGATCTAGG
TGAAGATCCTTTTTGATAATCTCATGACCAAAATCCCTTAACGTGAGTTTTCGTTCCACTGAGCGTCAGA
CCCCGTAGAAAAGATCAAAGGATCTTCTTGAGATCCTTTTTTTCTGCGCGTAATCTGCTGCTTGCAAACA
AAAAAACCACCGCTACCAGCGGTGGTTTGTTTGCCGGATCAAGAGCTACCAACTCTTTTTCCGAAGGTAA
CTGGCTTCAGCAGAGCGCAGATACCAAATACTGTTCTTCTAGTGTAGCCGTAGTTAGGCCACCACTTCAA
GAACTCTGTAGCACCGCCTACATACCTCGCTCTGCTAATCCTGTTACCAGTGGCTGCTGCCAGTGGCGAT
AAGTCGTGTCTTACCGGGTTGGACTCAAGACGATAGTTACCGGATAAGGCGCAGCGGTCGGGCTGAACGG
GGGG
Features (pLannotate 1.2.2; 21 found; start..end, strand, type, name):
    445..537     +  CDS            lacI (fragment): lac repressor; lacI; The lac repressor binds to the lac operator to inhibit transcription in E. coli. This inhibition can be relieved by adding lactose or isopropyl-β-D-thiogalactopyranoside (IPTG).
    550..571     +  protein_bind   CAP binding site: CAP binding activates transcription in the presence of cAMP. E. coli catabolite activator protein
    586..616     +  promoter       lac promoter: promoter for the E. coli lac operon
    624..640     +  protein_bind   lac operator: The lac repressor binds to the lac operator to inhibit transcription in E. coli. This inhibition can be relieved by adding lactose or isopropyl-β-D-thiogalactopyranoside (IPTG). lac repressor encoded by lacI
    685..703     +  promoter       T3 promoter: promoter for bacteriophage T3 RNA polymerase
    712..833     -  polyA_signal   SV40 poly(A) signal: SV40 polyadenylation signal
    856..940     -  CDS            large T antigen (fragment): large T antigen from SV40 (simian virus 40)
    953..1537    -  CDS            PuroR (fragment): puromycin N-acetyltransferase; pac from Streptomyces; confers resistance to puromycin
   1625..2014    -  CDS            H2A1_BOVIN (sequence partly withheld): Experimental evidence at protein level: Swiss-Prot protein existence level 1. Core component of nucleosome. Nucleosomes wrap and compact DNA into chromatin, limiting DNA accessibility to the cellular machineries which require DNA as a template. Histones thereby play a central role in transcription regulation, DNA repair, DNA replication and chromosomal stability. DNA accessibility is regulated via a complex set of post-translational modifications of histones, also called histone code, and nucleosome remodeling. From Bos taurus (Bovine).
   2015..2038    -  misc_feature   MCS (fragment): multiple cloning site
   2036..2737    -  CDS            mCherry: mCherry is a basic (constitutively fluorescent) red fluorescent protein published in 2004, derived from Discosoma sp.. It is reported to be a very rapidly-maturing monomer with low acid sensitivity.
   2751..3213    -  misc_feature   IRES: internal ribosome entry site (IRES) of the encephalomyocarditis virus (EMCV)
   3367..3399    -  misc_feature   MCS (fragment): multiple cloning site
   3566..3787    -  CDS            CLTRN (fragment): CLTRN_HUMAN - Also known as TMEM27 From Homo sapiens (Human).
   3944..3971    +  misc_feature   MCS (fragment): pBluescript multiple cloning site
   3980..3998    -  promoter       T7 promoter: promoter for bacteriophage T7 RNA polymerase
   4001..4158    +  CDS            lacZα (fragment): LacZα fragment of β-galactosidase; lacZ fragment
   4163..4591    +  rep_origin     f1 ori (sequence partly withheld): f1 bacteriophage origin of replication; arrow indicates direction of (+) strand synthesis
   4644..4748    +  promoter       AmpR promoter: bla
   4749..5609    +  CDS            AmpR: β-lactamase; bla; confers resistance to ampicillin, carbenicillin, and related antibiotics
   5780..262     +  rep_origin     ori (across the origin): high-copy-number ColE1/pMB1/pBR322/pUC origin of replication
