[The description below was written by a language model from this plasmid's Addgene catalogue record and pLannotate feature annotations shown in this document.]
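Description:
AttB_ACE2[dEcto]_IRES-mCherry-H2A-P2A-PuroR is a promoterless mammalian recombination plasmid designed to deliver its cargo into a genomic Bxb1 "landing pad" rather than to express it episomally. The backbone is listed as custom, but the annotated features (lac promoter/operator, lacZα fragment, T3 and T7 promoters, f1 ori) suggest a pBluescript-type scaffold. It is maintained in E. coli at high copy through a ColE1/pUC-type origin with ampicillin resistance. The name indicates a Bxb1 attB site, although the automated feature table does not annotate it. In this type of system, Bxb1 integrase recombines the plasmid attB with a matching site in the engineered cell line, which places the promoterless cassette downstream of a promoter resident at the landing pad. Only correctly integrated copies are therefore transcribed.

The payload is a single transcription unit on the reverse strand. It begins with a human ACE2 variant lacking its ectodomain. The only match the annotation finds in this region is a short fragment resembling collectrin (CLTRN/TMEM27), which is plausible because collectrin is homologous to the C-terminal part of ACE2. The exact deletion boundaries are not given in the record. An EMCV IRES follows, driving translation of mCherry fused to histone H2A, which gives a nuclear red fluorescent marker. A P2A peptide (named in the title, not annotated) then links this to puromycin N-acetyltransferase, and the unit ends in an SV40 polyadenylation signal. Recombinant cells can thus be identified by red nuclei and enriched with puromycin. The construct serves as a negative control alongside ACE2 variants in studies of SARS-CoV and SARS-CoV-2 spike-mediated infection, since it lacks the ACE2 ectodomain.
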