Addgene plasmid #171596: AttB_ACE2[dEcto]_IRES-mCherry-H2A-P2A-PuroR
Purpose: Ectodomain deleted negative control ACE2 from Bxb1 landing pad
Depositing lab: Kenneth Matreyek. Depositing organization: Case Western Reserve University. Publication: Mutants of human ACE2 differentially promote SARS-CoV and SARS-CoV-2 spike mediated infection. Shukla N, Roelle SM, Suzart VG, Bruchez AM, Matreyek KA. PLoS Pathog. 2021 Jul 16;17(7):e1009715. doi: 10.1371/journal.ppat.1009715. eCollection 2021 Jul. PubMed 34270613.
Backbone
  Vector backbone: Custom
  Vector type: Mammalian Expression, Synthetic Biology ; Promoterless Bxb1 DNA recombination
  Selectable markers: Puromycin
Growth in bacteria
  Bacterial resistance: Ampicillin, 100 μg/mL
  Growth temperature: 37°C
  Growth strain: DH5alpha
  Copy number: High Copy
Gene/Insert 1
  Gene/Insert name: ACE2
  Species: H. sapiens (human)
  Entrez Gene: ACE2 (a.k.a. ACEH)
Gene/Insert 2
  Gene/Insert name: mCherry
Gene/Insert 3
  Gene/Insert name: H2A
Gene/Insert 4
  Gene/Insert name: Pac
Terms and licenses: Academic/Nonprofit Terms; Industry Terms: Not Available to Industry
How to cite: AttB_ACE2[dEcto]_IRES-mCherry-H2A-P2A-PuroR was a gift from Kenneth Matreyek (Addgene plasmid # 171596 ; http://n2t.net/addgene:171596 ; RRID:Addgene_171596)
